Addgene plasmid #25391: pCMV-Flag-hMcl-1(T163A)
Depositing lab: Roger Davis. Depositing organization: University of Massachusetts, Worcester.
Backbone
  Vector backbone: pCMV-Tag2A
  Backbone manufacturer: Stratagene
  Backbone size w/o insert (bp): 4300
  Vector type: Mammalian Expression
Growth in bacteria
  Bacterial resistance: Kanamycin, 50 μg/mL
  Growth temperature: 37°C
  Growth strain: DH5alpha
  Copy number: High Copy
Gene/Insert
  Gene/Insert name: MCL1
  Species: H. sapiens (human)
  Insert size (bp): 1100
  Mutation: changed threonine 163 to Alanine
  GenBank ID: NM_021960
  Entrez Gene: MCL1 (a.k.a. BCL2L3, EAT, MCL1-ES, MCL1L, MCL1S, Mcl-1, TM, bcl2-L-3, mcl1/EAT)
  Tag / fusion protein: Flag (N terminal on backbone)
  Cloning method: Restriction Enzyme; 5′ cloning site Bam HI (not destroyed); 3′ cloning site EcoRV (not destroyed)
  Sequencing primers: 5′ CMV Forward
Terms and licenses: Academic/Nonprofit Terms; Industry Terms: Not Available to Industry
Depositor comments: unpublished There are a few mismatches between the sequence provided and the existing NCBI sequence, specifically - E168 deletion and D173E mutation. The construct works fine and the mismatches are probably due to outdated reference sequence in NCBI.
How to cite: pCMV-Flag-hMcl-1(T163A) was a gift from Roger Davis (Addgene plasmid # 25391 ; http://n2t.net/addgene:25391 ; RRID:Addgene_25391)
