[The description below was written by a language model from this plasmid's Addgene catalogue record.]
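Description:
pCMV-Flag-hMcl-1(T163A) is a mammalian expression plasmid built on the Stratagene pCMV-Tag2A backbone (about 4.3 kb without insert). It carries a roughly 1.1 kb human MCL1 coding sequence cloned between the BamHI and EcoRV sites, both of which remain intact. It is maintained in E. coli as a high-copy plasmid under kanamycin selection. As the vector name and the CMV forward sequencing primer indicate, expression in transfected mammalian cells is driven by the cytomegalovirus immediate-early promoter. The backbone supplies an N-terminal FLAG epitope in frame with the insert, so the protein can be detected or immunoprecipitated with anti-FLAG antibodies. No feature table accompanies the record, so other backbone elements such as the replication origin, polyadenylation signal or any mammalian selection cassette are not documented here.

MCL1 encodes an anti-apoptotic member of the BCL-2 family. The insert carries a substitution of threonine 163 with alanine, which removes the hydroxyl side chain and so prevents phosphorylation at that position. Mutants of this kind are generally used alongside the wild-type protein to test how modification of a specific residue affects protein stability, turnover or pro-survival activity, although the record marks the construct as unpublished and does not state a specific experimental purpose. The depositor notes a few further differences from the NCBI reference sequence, namely a deletion of E168 and a D173E change. These are attributed to a probably outdated reference entry, and the construct is reported to function normally.
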