>Addgene plasmid #25391 | pCMV-Flag-hMcl-1(T163A) | depositor partial sequence | sequence record 11849 | Author sequence
CGTCAGATCCGCTAGCGATTACGCCAAGCTCGAAATTAACCCTCACTAAAGGGAACAAAAGCTGGAGCTC
CACCGCGGTGGCGGCCGCCACCATGGATTACAAGGATGACGACGATAAGGCCCGGGCGGATCCACTAGTC
CAGTGTGGTGGAATTGCCCTTATGTTTGGCCTCAAAAGAAACGCGGTAATCGGACTCAACCTCTACTGTG
GGGGGGCCGGCTTGGGGGCCGGCAGCGGCGGCGCCACCCGCCCGGGAGGGCGACTTTTGGCTACGGAGAA
GGAGGCCTCGGCCCGGCGAGAGATAGGGGGAGGGGAGGCCGGCGCGGTGATTGGCGGAAGCGCCGGCGCA
AGCCCCCCGTCCACCCTCACGCCAGACTCCCGGAGGGTCGCGCGGCCGCCGCCCATTGGCGCCGAGGTCC
CCGACGTCACCGCGACCCCCGCGAGGCTGCTTTTCTTCGCGCCCACCCGCCGCGCGGCGCCGCTTGAGGA
GATGGAAGCCCCGGCCGCTGACGCCATCATGTCGCCCGAAGAGGAGCTGGACGGGTACGAGCCGGAGCCT
CTCGGGAAGCGGCCGGCTGTCCTGCCGCTGCTGGAGTTGGTCGGGGAATCTGGTAATAACACCAGTACGG
ACGGGTCACTACCCTCGGCGCCGCCGCCAGCAGAGGAGGAGGACGAG
[459 nt withheld, positions 678-1136]
GGCATCAGGAATGTGCTGCTGGCTTTTGCAGGTGTTGCTGGAGTAGGAGCTGGTTTGGCATATCTAATAA
GATTG
