>Addgene plasmid #25391 | pCMV-Flag-hMcl-1(T163A) | addgene partial sequence | sequence record 32125 | 25391 with CMV-F
TGGTTTAGTGAACCGTCAGATCCGCTAGCGATTACGCCAAGCTCGAAATTAACCCTCACTAAAGGGAACA
AAAGCTGGAGCTCCACCGCGGTGGCGGCCGCCACCATGGATTACAAGGATGACGACGATAAGGCCCGGGC
GGATCCACTAGTCCAGTGTGGTGGAATTGCCCTTATGTTTGGCCTCAAAAGAAACGCGGTAATCGGACTC
AACCTCTACTGTGGGGGGGCCGGCTTGGGGGCCGGCAGCGGCGGCGCCACCCGCCCGGGAGGGCGACTTT
TGGCTACGGAGAAGGAGGCCTCGGCCCGGCGAGAGATAGGGGGAGGGGAGGCCGGCGCGGTGATTGGCGG
AAGCGCCGGCGCAAGCCCCCCGTCCACCCTCACGCCAGACTCCCGGAGGGTCGCGCGGCCGCCGCCCATT
GGCGCCGAGGTCCCCGACGTCACCGCGACCCCCGCGAGGCTGCTTTTCTTCGCGCCCACCCGCCGCGCGG
CGCCGCTTGAGGAGATGGAAGCCCCGGCCGCTGACGCCATCATGTCGCCCGAAGAGGAGCTGGACGGGTA
CGAGCCGGAGCCTCTCGGGAAGCGGCCGGCTGTCCTGCCGCTGCTGGAGTTGGTCGGGGAATCTGGTAAT
AACACCAGTACGGACGGGTCACTACCCTCGGCGCCGCCGCCAGCAGAGGAGGAGGACGAG
[143 nt withheld, positions 691-833]
